Addgene plasmid #215284: pWN165
Purpose: Expresses sfGFP under the Anderson J23104 promoter with an RK2 backbone.
Depositing lab: Brian Pfleger. Depositing organization: University of Wisconsin, Madison. Publication: Synthetic Biology Toolbox for Nitrogen-Fixing Soil Microbes. Venkataraman M, Ynigez-Gutierrez A, Infante V, MacIntyre A, Fernandes-Junior PI, Ane JM, Pfleger B. ACS Synth Biol. 2023 Dec 15;12(12):3623-3634. doi: 10.1021/acssynbio.3c00414. Epub 2023 Nov 21. PubMed 37988619.
Backbone
  Vector backbone: RK2
  Backbone size w/o insert (bp): 3300
  Total vector size (bp): 4359
  Vector type: Bacterial Expression
Growth in bacteria
  Bacterial resistance: Kanamycin, 50 μg/mL
  Growth temperature: 37°C
  Growth strain: DH5alpha
  Copy number: Low Copy
Gene/Insert
  Gene/Insert name: sfGFP
  Species: Synthetic
  Insert size (bp): 711
  Promoter: J23104
  Tag / fusion protein: His (N terminal on insert)
  Cloning method: Unknown
  Sequencing primers: 5′ agaacctgcgtgcaatccatc
Terms and licenses: Academic/Nonprofit Terms; Industry Terms: Not Available to Industry
How to cite: pWN165 was a gift from Brian Pfleger (Addgene plasmid # 215284 ; http://n2t.net/addgene:215284 ; RRID:Addgene_215284)
