[The description below was written by a language model from this plasmid's Addgene catalogue record and pLannotate feature annotations shown in this document.]
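Description:
pWN165 is a 4,359 bp bacterial expression plasmid built on a minimal RK2 (IncP) broad-host-range replicon and carrying a constitutive superfolder GFP reporter. Replication depends on the incP origin oriV together with the plasmid-encoded trfA gene, whose product binds and activates oriV. This pair lets RK2-derived plasmids replicate in many Gram-negative species, not only E. coli, and the record lists the plasmid as low copy. Selection is by kanamycin, conferred by the neo (nptII) aminoglycoside phosphotransferase gene, which is followed by a lambda t0 transcription terminator. The automated annotation also flags short fragments resembling Tn5 transposase (tnpA) and the CloDF13 origin. These are partial matches, probably leftover backbone sequence rather than functional elements.

The payload is a 711 bp synthetic sfGFP coding sequence, a rapidly maturing, robustly folding green fluorescent protein derived from Aequorea victoria GFP, with an N-terminal histidine tag that the feature table identifies as 8xHis. According to the catalogue entry, expression is driven by the Anderson-series constitutive promoter J23104. The annotation tool labels this region as a fragment of the related J23119 promoter, which is plausible because members of the Anderson family differ from one another by only a few bases. No terminator downstream of sfGFP is annotated.

The plasmid comes from a synthetic biology toolbox for nitrogen-fixing soil microbes. There, a construct of this kind would serve as a fluorescent readout of how a given promoter and replication origin perform in a host. The His tag would additionally allow affinity capture or detection of the reporter protein.
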