Features (pLannotate 1.2.2; 9 found; start..end, strand, type, name):
     88..113     +  promoter       J23119(SpeI) promoter (fragment): bacterial promoter (Registry of Standard Biological Parts BBa J23119) modified to end with an SpeI site
    197..220     +  CDS            8xHis: 8xHis affinity tag
    251..961     +  CDS            Superfolder GFP: Superfolder GFP is a basic (constitutively fluorescent) green fluorescent protein published in 2005, derived from Aequorea victoria. It is reported to be a very rapidly-maturing weak dimer.
   1120..2268    -  CDS            trfA: trans-acting replication protein that binds to and activates oriV
   2320..2601    -  CDS            tnpA (fragment): TN5P_ECOLX - Also known as tnp. Experimental evidence at protein level: Swiss-Prot protein existence level 1. Mediates transposition of transposon Tn5 by a 'cut and paste' mechanism. First, the monomeric transposase binds the 19 bp inverted DNA repeats flanking the transposon. Then, dimerization of the DNA- bound transposase creates a synaptic DNA complex. After nicking of the first DNA strand, excision of the transposon proceeds through a series of intermediates. The transposase then mediates the insertion of the transposon at a new site by strand transfer. The activity of the wild- type tran
   2661..3192    -  rep_origin     oriV: incP origin of replication
   3248..3283    -  rep_origin     CloDF13 ori (fragment): Plasmids containing the CloDF13 (CDF) origin of replication can be propagated in E. coli cells that contain additional plasmids with compatible origins.
   3304..3398    -  terminator     lambda t0 terminator: transcription terminator from phage lambda
   3432..4223    -  CDS            neo: KKA2_KLEPN - Also known as kan, nptII. Experimental evidence at protein level: Swiss-Prot protein existence level 1. Resistance to kanamycin, neomycin, paromomycin, ribostamycin, butirosin and gentamicin B. From Klebsiella pneumoniae.
>Addgene plasmid #215284 | pWN165 | addgene full sequence | sequence record 440371 | Addgene NGS Result
GACGTCCTCGGTACCAAATTCCAGAAAAGAGGCCTCCCGAAAGGGGGGCCTTTTTTCGTTTTGGTCCATC
TTGAACTAGCATACATATTGACAGCTAGCTCAGTCCTAGGTATTGTGCTAGCACGTCGACTTATCTCGAG
TGAGATATTGTTGACGAACTCATAAAGTCAAGTAGGAGATTAATTCCATGGGCCATCACCATCACCATCA
CCATCACCATCACAGCAGCGGCCATATCGAAGGTCGTCATAGCAAAGGAGAAGAACTTTTCACTGGAGTT
GTCCCAATTCTTGTTGAATTAGATGGTGATGTTAATGGGCACAAATTTTCTGTCCGTGGAGAGGGTGAAG
GTGATGCTACAAACGGAAAACTCACCCTTAAATTTATTTGCACTACTGGAAAACTACCTGTTCCGTGGCC
AACACTTGTCACTACTCTGACCTATGGTGTTCAATGCTTTTCCCGTTATCCGGATCACATGAAACGGCAT
GACTTTTTCAAGAGTGCCATGCCCGAAGGTTATGTACAGGAACGCACTATATCTTTCAAAGATGACGGGA
CCTACAAGACGCGTGCTGAAGTCAAGTTTGAAGGTGATACCCTTGTTAATCGTATCGAGTTAAAGGGTAT
TGATTTTAAAGAAGATGGAAACATTCTTGGACACAAACTTGAGTACAACTTTAACTCACACAATGTATAC
ATCACGGCAGACAAACAAAAGAATGGAATCAAAGCTAACTTCAAAATTCGCCACAACGTTGAAGATGGTT
CCGTTCAACTAGCAGACCATTATCAACAAAATACTCCAATTGGCGATGGCCCTGTCCTTTTACCAGACAA
CCATTACCTGTCGACACAATCTGTCCTTTCGAAAGATCCCAACGAAAAGCGTGACCACATGGTCCTTCTT
GAGTTTGTAACTGCTGCTGGGATTACACATGGCATGGATGAGCTCTACAAATAATAAGAATTCTTCAGCC
AAAAAACTTAAGACCGCCGGTCTTGTCCACTACCTTGCAGTAATGCGGTGGACAGGATCGGCGGTTTTCT
TTTCTCTTCTCAACCTAGGGCGATGCAGGTGGCTGCTGAACCCCCAGCCGGAACTGACCCCACAAGGCCC
TAGCGTTTGCAATGCACCAGGTCATCATTGACCCAGGCGTGTTCCACCAGGCCGCTGCCTCGCAACTCTT
CGCAGGCTTCGCCGACCTGCTCGCGCCACTTCTTCACGCGGGTGGAATCCGATCCGCACATGAGGCGGAA
GGTTTCCAGCTTGAGCGGGTACGGCTCCCGGTGCGAGCTGAAATAGTCGAACATCCGTCGGGCCGTCGGC
GACAGCTTGCGGTACTTCTCCCATATGAATTTCGTGTAGTGGTCGCCAGCAAACAGCACGACGATTTCCT
CGTCGATCAGGACCTGGCAACGGGACGTTTTCTTGCCACGGTCCAGGACGCGGAAGCGGTGCAGCAGCGA
CACCGATTCCAGGTGCCCAACGCGGTCGGACGTGAAGCCCATCGCCGTCGCCTGTAGGCGCGACAGGCAT
TCCTCGGCCTTCGTGTAATACCGGCCATTGATCGACCAGCCCAGGTCCTGGCAAAGCTCGTAGAACGTGA
AGGTGATCGGCTCGCCGATAGGGGTGCGCTTCGCGTACTCCAACACCTGCTGCCACACCAGTTCGTCATC
GTCGGCCCGCAGCTCGACGCCGGTGTAGGTGATCTTCACGTCCTTGTTGACGTGGAAAATGACCTTGTTT
TGCAGCGCCTCGCGCGGGATTTTCTTGTTGCGCGTGGTGAACAGGGCAGAGCGGGCCGTGTCGTTTGGCA
TCGCTCGCATCGTGTCCGGCCACGGCGCAATATCGAACAAGGAAAGCTGCATTTCCTTGATCTGCTGCTT
CGTGTGTTTCAGCAACGCGGCCTGCTTGGCTTCGCTGACCTGTTTTGCCAGGTCCTCGCCGGCGGTTTTT
CGCTTCTTGGTCGTCATAGTTCCTCGCGTGTCGATGGTCATCGACTTCGCCAAACCTGCCGCCTCCTGTT
CGAGACGACGCGAACGCTCCACGGCGGCCGATGGCGCGGGCAGGGCAGGGGGAGCCAGTTGCACGCTGTC
GCGCTCGATCTTGGCCGTAGCTTGCTGGACTATCGAGCCGACGGACTGGAAGGTTTCGCGGGGCGCACGC
ATGACGGTGCGGCTTGCGATGGTTTCGGCATCCTCGGCGGAAAACCCCGCGTCGATCAGTTCTTGCCTGT
ATGCCTTCCGGTCAAACGTCCGATTCATTCACCCTCCTTGCGGGATTGCCCCGGAATTAATTCCCCGGAT
CGATCCGTCGATCTTGATCCCCTGCGCCATCAGATCCTTGGCGGCAAGAAAGCCATCCAGTTTACTTTGC
AGGGCTTCCCAACCTTACCAGAGGGCGCCCCAGCTGGCAATTCCGGTTCGCTTGCTGTCCATAAAACCGC
CCAGTCTAGCTATCGCCATGTAAGCCCACTGCAAGCTACCTGCTTTCTCTTTGCGCTTGCGTTTTCCCTT
GTCCAGATAGCCCAGTAGCTGACATTCATCCGGGGTCAGCACCGTTTCTGCGGACTGGCTTTCTACGTGG
CTGCCATTTTTGGGGTGAGGCCGTTCGCGGCCGAGGGGCGCAGCCCCTGGGGGGATGGGAGGCCCGCGTT
AGCGGGCCGGGAGGGTTCGAGAAGGGGGGGCACCCCCCTTCGGCGTGCGCGGTCACGCGCACAGGGCGCA
GCCCTGGTTAAAAACAAGGTTTATAAATATTGGTTTAAAAGCAGGTTAAAAGACAGGTTAGCGGTGGCCG
AAAAACGGGCGGAAACCCTTGCAAATGCTGGATTTTCTGCCTGTGGACAGCCCCTCAAATGTCAATAGGT
GCGCCCCTCATCTGTCAGCACTCTGCCCCTCAAGTGTCAAGGATCGCGCCCCTCATCTGTCAGTAGTCGC
GCCCCTCAAGTGTCAATACCGCAGGGCACTTATCCCCAGGCTTGTCCACATCATCTGTGGGAAACTCGCG
TAAAATCAGGCGTTTTCGCCGATTTGCGAGGCTGGCCAGCTCCACGTCGCCGGCCGAAATCGAGCCTGCC
CCTCATCTGTCAACGCCGCGCCGGGTGAGTCGGCCCCTCAAGTGTCAACGTCCGCCCCTCATCTGTCAGT
GAGGGCCAAGTTTTCCGCGAGGTATCCACAACGCCGGCGGCCCTACATGGCTCTGCTGTAGTGAGTGGGT
TGCGCTCCGGCAGCGGTCCTGATCCCCCGCAGAAAAAAAGGATCTCAAGAAGATCCTTTGATCTTTTCTA
CACTAGTGCTTGGATTCTCACCAATAAAAAACGCCCGGCGGCAACCGAGCGTTCTGAACAAATCCAGATG
GAGTTCTGAGGTCATTACTGGATCTATCAACAGGAGTCCAAGCGAGCTCTCGAACCCCAGAGTCCCGCTC
AGAAGAACTCGTCAAGAAGGCGATAGAAGGCGATGCGCTGCGAATCGGGAGCGGCGATACCGTAAAGCAC
GAGGAAGCGGTCAGCCCATTCGCCGCCAAGCTCTTCAGCAATATCACGGGTAGCCAACGCTATGTCCTGA
TAGCGGTCCGCCACACCCAGCCGGCCACAGTCGATGAATCCAGAAAAGCGGCCATTTTCCACCATGATAT
TCGGCAAGCAGGCATCGCCATGGGTCACGACGAGATCCTCGCCGTCGGGCATGCGCGCCTTGAGCCTGGC
GAACAGTTCGGCTGGCGCGAGCCCCTGATGCTCTTCGTCCAGATCATCCTGATCGACAAGACCGGCTTCC
ATCCGAGTACGTGCTCGCTCGATGCGATGTTTCGCTTGGTGGTCGAATGGGCAGGTAGCCGGATCAAGCG
TATGCAGCCGCCGCATTGCATCAGCCATGATGGATACTTTCTCGGCAGGAGCAAGGTGAGATGACAGGAG
ATCCTGCCCCGGCACTTCGCCCAATAGCAGCCAGTCCCTTCCCGCTTCAGTGACAACGTCGAGCACAGCT
GCGCAAGGAACGCCCGTCGTGGCCAGCCACGATAGCCGCGCTGCCTCGTCCTGCAGTTCATTCAGGGCAC
CGGACAGGTCGGTCTTGACAAAAAGAACCGGGCGCCCCTGCGCTGACAGCCGGAACACGGCGGCATCAGA
GCAGCCGATTGTCTGTTGTGCCCAGTCATAGCCGAATAGCCTCTCCACCCAAGCGGCCGGAGAACCTGCG
TGCAATCCATCTTGTTCAATCATGCGAAACGATCCTCATCCTGTCTCTTGATCAGATCATGATCCCCTGC
GCCATCAGATCCTTGGCGGCAAGAAAGCCATCCAGTTTACTTTGCAGGGCTTCCCAACCTTACCAGAGGG
CGCCCCAGCTGGCAATTCC
